Addgene plasmid #160369: MelanoTag-PURO (pLJC5-GPR143-mScarlet-3xHA)
Purpose: Stable expression of GPR143-mScarlet-3xHA fusion protein for the isolation of melanosomes.
Depositing lab: David Sabatini. Depositing organization: Whitehead Institute for Biomedical Research. Publication: MFSD12 mediates the import of cysteine into melanosomes and lysosomes. Adelmann CH, Traunbauer AK, Chen B, Condon KJ, Chan SH, Kunchok T, Lewis CA, Sabatini DM. Nature. 2020 Nov 18. pii: 10.1038/s41586-020-2937-x. doi: 10.1038/s41586-020-2937-x. PubMed 33208952.
Backbone
  Vector backbone: pLJC5
  Backbone size w/o insert (bp): 8000
  Vector type: Lentiviral
  Selectable markers: Puromycin
Growth in bacteria
  Bacterial resistance: Ampicillin, 100 μg/mL
  Growth temperature: 30°C
  Growth strain: NEB Stable
  Copy number: High Copy
Gene/Insert
  Gene/Insert name: GPR143
  Species: H. sapiens (human)
  Insert size (bp): 1900
  Entrez Gene: GPR143 (a.k.a. NYS6, OA1)
  Tag / fusion protein: mScarlet-3xHA (C terminal on backbone)
Terms and licenses: Academic/Nonprofit Terms; Industry Terms: Not Available to Industry
How to cite: MelanoTag-PURO (pLJC5-GPR143-mScarlet-3xHA) was a gift from David Sabatini (Addgene plasmid # 160369 ; http://n2t.net/addgene:160369 ; RRID:Addgene_160369)
