[The description below was written by a language model from this plasmid's Addgene catalogue record and pLannotate feature annotations shown in this document.]
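Description:
MelanoTag-PURO (pLJC5-GPR143-mScarlet-3xHA) is a lentiviral transfer plasmid of about 10 kb, built on the pLJC5 backbone, for stable expression of a tagged melanosomal membrane protein in mammalian cells. It is propagated in E. coli through a high-copy ColE1/pUC-type origin with ampicillin resistance (bla). The backbone also carries an f1 origin, an SV40 origin and residual lac/T7/T3 cloning-vector elements. The viral portion has a third-generation, self-inactivating layout. An RSV promoter replaces the U3 region of a truncated HIV-1 5' LTR to drive genomic RNA production in packaging cells. It is followed by the Ψ packaging signal with a gag fragment, the Rev response element for Rev-dependent nuclear export, a cPPT/CTS element, and a ΔU3 3' LTR that leaves the integrated provirus without LTR promoter activity. An SV40 polyadenylation signal lies downstream.

Between the LTRs, the human ubiquitin C promoter drives human GPR143 (OA1), an intracellular G protein-coupled receptor of melanocytic cells. GPR143 is fused at its C terminus to the red fluorescent protein mScarlet and, according to the catalogue entry, a 3xHA epitope. The HA repeats are not annotated separately in the feature table, though unannotated sequence follows mScarlet. A second cassette, the human PGK promoter driving puromycin N-acetyltransferase, allows selection of transduced cells with puromycin. The stated purpose is isolation of melanosomes: the fusion marks the organelle, mScarlet allows its localisation to be checked by fluorescence, and the HA tag presumably serves as the handle for immunocapture of intact melanosomes from cell lysates.
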