Features (pLannotate 1.2.2; 27 found; start..end, strand, type, name):
      1..227     +  promoter       RSV promoter: Rous sarcoma virus enhancer/promoter
    228..408     +  LTR            5' LTR (truncated): truncated 5' long terminal repeat (LTR) from HIV-1
    455..580     +  misc_feature   HIV-1 Ψ: packaging signal of human immunodeficiency virus type 1
    564..927     +  CDS            HIV-1 gag (fragment): gag protein from human immunodeficiency virus 1; gag
   1073..1306    +  misc_feature   RRE: The Rev response element (RRE) of HIV-1 allows for Rev-dependent mRNA export from the nucleus to the cytoplasm.
   1683..1783    +  CDS            Rev (fragment): human immunodeficiency virus 1 (HIV-1) Rev protein; rev; enhances nuclear export of unspliced and incompletely spliced viral mRNAs
   1824..3035    +  promoter       UbC promoter: human ubiquitin C promoter
   3052..4263    +  CDS            GPR143: GP143_HUMAN - Also known as OA1. Experimental evidence at protein level: Swiss-Prot protein existence level 1. Receptor for tyrosine, L-DOPA and dopamine. After binding to L-DOPA, stimulates Ca(2+) influx into the cytoplasm, increases secretion of the neurotrophic factor SERPINF1 and relocalizes beta arrestin at the plasma membrane; this ligand-dependent signaling occurs through a G(q)-mediated pathway in melanocytic cells. Its activity is mediated by G proteins which activate the phosphoinositide signaling pathway. Plays also a role as an intracellular G protein-coupled receptor involved in m
   4279..4971    +  CDS            mScarlet: mScarlet is a basic (constitutively fluorescent) red fluorescent protein published in 2016, derived from synthetic construct. It has moderate acid sensitivity.
   5154..5271    +  misc_feature   cPPT/CTS: central polypurine tract and central termination sequence of HIV-1
   5320..5830    +  promoter       hPGK promoter: human phosphoglycerate kinase 1 promoter
   5852..6451    +  CDS            PuroR: puromycin N-acetyltransferase; pac from Streptomyces alboniger; confers resistance to puromycin
   6494..6577    +  CDS            nef (fragment): NEF_HV1Z2 - Experimental evidence at protein level: Swiss-Prot protein existence level 1. Extracellular Nef protein targets CD4(+) T-lymphocytes for apoptosis by interacting with CXCR4 surface receptors. From Human immunodeficiency virus type 1 group M subtype D (isolate Z2/CDC-Z34) (HIV-1).
   6579..6812    +  LTR            3' LTR (ΔU3): self-inactivating 3' long terminal repeat (LTR) from HIV-1
   6884..7005    +  polyA_signal   SV40 poly(A) signal: SV40 polyadenylation signal
   7045..7180    +  rep_origin     SV40 ori: SV40 origin of replication
   7201..7219    -  promoter       T7 promoter: promoter for bacteriophage T7 RNA polymerase
   7227..7382    +  CDS            lacZα (fragment): LacZα fragment of β-galactosidase; lacZ fragment
   7387..7815    +  rep_origin     f1 ori (sequence partly withheld): f1 bacteriophage origin of replication; arrow indicates direction of (+) strand synthesis
   7881..7972    +  promoter       AmpR promoter: bla
   7973..8833    +  CDS            AmpR: β-lactamase; bla; confers resistance to ampicillin, carbenicillin, and related antibiotics
   9004..9592    +  rep_origin     ori: high-copy-number ColE1/pMB1/pBR322/pUC origin of replication
   9775..9867    +  CDS            lacI (fragment): lac repressor; lacI; The lac repressor binds to the lac operator to inhibit transcription in E. coli. This inhibition can be relieved by adding lactose or isopropyl-β-D-thiogalactopyranoside (IPTG).
   9880..9901    +  protein_bind   CAP binding site: CAP binding activates transcription in the presence of cAMP. E. coli catabolite activator protein
   9916..9946    +  promoter       lac promoter: promoter for the E. coli lac operon
   9954..9970    +  protein_bind   lac operator: The lac repressor binds to the lac operator to inhibit transcription in E. coli. This inhibition can be relieved by adding lactose or isopropyl-β-D-thiogalactopyranoside (IPTG). lac repressor encoded by lacI
  10015..10033   +  promoter       T3 promoter: promoter for bacteriophage T3 RNA polymerase
>Addgene plasmid #160369 | MelanoTag-PURO (pLJC5-GPR143-mScarlet-3xHA) | addgene full sequence | sequence record 316511 | Addgene NGS Result
TGTAGTCTTATGCAATACTCTTGTAGTCTTGCAACATGGTAACGATGAGTTAGCAACATGCCTTACAAGG
AGAGAAAAAGCACCGTGCATGCCGATTGGTGGAAGTAAGGTGGTACGATCGTGCCTTATTAGGAAGGCAA
CAGACGGGTCTGACATGGATTGGACGAACCACTGAATTGCCGCATTGCAGAGATATTGTATTTAAGTGCC
TAGCTCGATACATAAACGGGTCTCTCTGGTTAGACCAGATCTGAGCCTGGGAGCTCTCTGGCTAACTAGG
GAACCCACTGCTTAAGCCTCAATAAAGCTTGCCTTGAGTGCTTCAAGTAGTGTGTGCCCGTCTGTTGTGT
GACTCTGGTAACTAGAGATCCCTCAGACCCTTTTAGTCAGTGTGGAAAATCTCTAGCAGTGGCGCCCGAA
CAGGGACTTGAAAGCGAAAGGGAAACCAGAGGAGCTCTCTCGACGCAGGACTCGGCTTGCTGAAGCGCGC
ACGGCAAGAGGCGAGGGGCGGCGACTGGTGAGTACGCCAAAAATTTTGACTAGCGGAGGCTAGAAGGAGA
GAGATGGGTGCGAGAGCGTCAGTATTAAGCGGGGGAGAATTAGATCGCGATGGGAAAAAATTCGGTTAAG
GCCAGGGGGAAAGAAAAAATATAAATTAAAACATATAGTATGGGCAAGCAGGGAGCTAGAACGATTCGCA
GTTAATCCTGGCCTGTTAGAAACATCAGAAGGCTGTAGACAAATACTGGGACAGCTACAACCATCCCTTC
AGACAGGATCAGAAGAACTTAGATCATTATATAATACAGTAGCAACCCTCTATTGTGTGCATCAAAGGAT
AGAGATAAAAGACACCAAGGAAGCTTTAGACAAGATAGAGGAAGAGCAAAACAAAAGTAAGACCACCGCA
CAGCAAGCAGCAGCTGATCTTCAGACCTGGAGGAGGAGATATGAGGGACAATTGGAGAAGTGAATTATAT
AAATATAAAGTAGTAAAAATTGAACCATTAGGAGTAGCACCCACCAAGGCAAAGAGAAGAGTGGTGCAGA
GAGAAAAAAGAGCAGTGGGAATAGGAGCTTTGTTCCTTGGGTTCTTGGGAGCAGCAGGAAGCACTATGGG
CGCAGCGTCAATGACGCTGACGGTACAGGCCAGACAATTATTGTCTGGTATAGTGCAGCAGCAGAACAAT
TTGCTGAGGGCTATTGAGGCGCAACAGCATCTGTTGCAACTCACAGTCTGGGGCATCAAGCAGCTCCAGG
CAAGAATCCTGGCTGTGGAAAGATACCTAAAGGATCAACAGCTCCTGGGGATTTGGGGTTGCTCTGGAAA
ACTCATTTGCACCACTGCTGTGCCTTGGAATGCTAGTTGGAGTAATAAATCTCTGGAACAGATTTGGAAT
CACACGACCTGGATGGAGTGGGACAGAGAAATTAACAATTACACAAGCTTAATACACTCCTTAATTGAAG
AATCGCAAAACCAGCAAGAAAAGAATGAACAAGAATTATTGGAATTAGATAAATGGGCAAGTTTGTGGAA
TTGGTTTAACATAACAAATTGGCTGTGGTATATAAAATTATTCATAATGATAGTAGGAGGCTTGGTAGGT
TTAAGAATAGTTTTTGCTGTACTTTCTATAGTGAATAGAGTTAGGCAGGGATATTCACCATTATCGTTTC
AGACCCACCTCCCAACCCCGAGGGGACCCGACAGGCCCGAAGGAATAGAAGAAGAAGGTGGAGAGAGAGA
CAGAGACAGATCCATTCGATTAGTGAACGGATCTCGACGGTATCGATCACGAGACTAGCCTCGAGCGGGA
TCTGGCCTCCGCGCCGGGTTTTGGCGCCTCCCGCGGGCGCCCCCCTCCTCACGGCGAGCGCTGCCACGTC
AGACGAAGGGCGCAGCGAGCGTCCTGATCCTTCCGCCCGGACGCTCAGGACAGCGGCCCGCTGCTCATAA
GACTCGGCCTTAGAACCCCAGTATCAGCAGAAGGACATTTTAGGACGGGACTTGGGTGACTCTAGGGCAC
TGGTTTTCTTTCCAGAGAGCGGAACAGGCGAGGAAAAGTAGTCCCTTCTCGGCGATTCTGCGGAGGGATC
TCCGTGGGGCGGTGAACGCCGATGATTATATAAGGACGCGCCGGGTGTGGCACAGCTAGTTCCGTCGCAG
CCGGGATTTGGGTCGCGGTTCTTGTTTGTGGATCGCTGTGATCGTCACTTGGTGAGTAGCGGGCTGCTGG
GCTGGCCGGGGCTTTCGTGGCCGCCGGGCCGCTCGGTGGGACGGAAGCGTGTGGAGAGACCGCCAAGGGC
TGTAGTCTGGGTCCGCGAGCAAGGTTGCCCTGAACTGGGGGTTGGGGGGAGCGCAGCAAAATGGCGGCTG
TTCCCGAGTCTTGAATGGAAGACGCTTGTGAGGCGGGCTGTGAGGTCGTTGAAACAAGGTGGGGGGCATG
GTGGGCGGCAAGAACCCAAGGTCTTGAGGCCTTCGCTAATGCGGGAAAGCTCTTATTCGGGTGAGATGGG
CTGGGGCACCATCTGGGGACCCTGACGTGAAGTTTGTCACTGACTGGAGAACTCGGTTTGTCGTCTGTTG
CGGGGGCGGCAGTTATGGCGGTGCCGTTGGGCAGTGCACCCGTACCTTTGGGAGCGCGCGCCCTCGTCGT
GTCGTGACGTCACCCGTTCTGTTGGCTTATAATGCAGGGTGGGGCCACCTGCCGGTAGGTGTGCGGTAGG
CTTTTCTCCGTCGCAGGACGCAGGGTTCGGGCCTAGGGTAGGCTCTCCTGAATCGACAGGCGCCGGACCT
CTGGTGAGGGGAGGGATAAGTGAGGCGTCAGTTTCTTTGGTCGGTTTTATGTACCTATCTTCTTAAGTAG
CTGAAGCTCCGGTTTTGAACTATGCGCTCGGGGTTGGCGAGTGTGTTTTGTGAAGTTTTTTAGGCACCTT
TTGAAATGTAATCATTTGGGTCAATATGTAATTTTCAGTGTTAGACTAGTAAATTGTCCGCTAAATTCTG
GCCGTTTTTGGCTTTTTTGTTAGACGAAGCGCTAGCCCACCATGGCCTCCCCGCGCCTAGGGACCTTCTG
CTGCCCCACGCGGGACGCAGCCACGCAGCTCGTGCTGAGCTTCCAGCCGCGGGCCTTCCACGCGCTCTGC
CTGGGCAGCGGCGGGCTCCGCTTGGCGCTGGGCCTTCTGCAGCTGCTGCCCGGCCGCCGGCCCGCGGGCC
CCGGGTCCCCCGCGACGTCCCCGCCGGCCTCGGTCCGCATCCTGCGCGCTGCCGCTGCCTGCGACCTTCT
CGGCTGCCTGGGTATGGTGATCCGGTCCACCGTGTGGTTAGGATTCCCAAATTTTGTTGACAGCGTCTCG
GATATGAACCACACGGAAATTTGGCCTGCTGCTTTCTGCGTGGGGAGTGCGATGTGGATTCAGCTGTTGT
ACAGTGCCTGCTTCTGGTGGCTGTTTTGCTATGCAGTGGATGCTTATCTGGTGATCCGGAGATCGGCAGG
ACTGAGCACCATCCTGCTGTATCACATCATGGCGTGGGGCCTGGCCACCCTGCTCTGTGTGGAGGGAGCC
GCCATGCTCTACTACCCTTCCGTGTCCAGGTGTGAGCGGGGCCTGGACCACGCCATCCCCCACTATGTCA
CCATGTACCTGCCCCTGCTGCTGGTTCTCGTGGCGAACCCCATCCTGTTCCAAAAGACAGTGACTGCAGT
GGCCTCTTTACTTAAAGGAAGACAAGGCATTTACACGGAGAACGAGAGGAGGATGGGAGCCGTGATCAAG
ATCCGATTTTTCAAAATCATGCTGGTTTTAATTATTTGTTGGTTGTCGAATATCATCAATGAAAGCCTTT
TATTCTATCTTGAGATGCAAACAGATATCAATGGAGGTTCTTTGAAACCTGTCAGAACTGCAGCCAAGAC
CACATGGTTTATTATGGGAATCCTGAATCCAGCCCAGGGATTTCTCTTGTCTTTGGCCTTCTACGGCTGG
ACAGGATGCAGCCTGGGTTTTCAGTCTCCCAGGAAGGAGATCCAGTGGGAATCACTGACCACCTCGGCTG
CTGAGGGGGCTCACCCATCCCCACTGATGCCCCATGAAAACCCTGCTTCCGGGAAGGTGTCTCAAGTGGG
TGGGCAGACTTCTGACGAAGCCCTGAGCATGCTGTCTGAAGGTTCTGATGCCAGCACAATTGAAATTCAC
ACTGCAAGTGAATCCTGCAACAAAAATGAGGGTGACCCTGCTCTCCCAACCCATGGAGACCTAGCGGCCG
CCGGTAGTGTCAGCAAGGGCGAAGCGGTCATCAAAGAGTTCATGAGGTTTAAGGTACATATGGAAGGGTC
AATGAATGGGCACGAATTTGAGATAGAAGGTGAAGGGGAAGGCAGGCCGTATGAGGGTACACAAACCGCA
AAATTGAAGGTCACCAAGGGAGGTCCGCTCCCGTTTTCCTGGGACATACTGAGCCCTCAGTTCATGTATG
GGTCTCGCGCCTTCACCAAGCACCCGGCAGACATACCTGATTATTATAAACAGAGCTTCCCTGAAGGGTT
TAAGTGGGAACGCGTGATGAACTTTGAGGATGGGGGTGCTGTAACAGTAACTCAGGATACGTCCCTCGAA
GACGGGACCTTGATCTACAAGGTCAAACTTCGCGGGACTAATTTTCCGCCCGATGGACCAGTCATGCAAA
AGAAAACGATGGGATGGGAGGCATCAACGGAAAGACTGTACCCCGAAGACGGCGTTCTTAAAGGGGACAT
TAAGATGGCCCTTAGGCTTAAAGATGGGGGGCGCTATCTCGCGGATTTCAAAACCACCTATAAAGCTAAG
AAACCCGTTCAAATGCCAGGTGCGTATAACGTGGACAGGAAGCTGGACATAACCAGCCATAACGAGGACT
ATACTGTCGTTGAGCAATATGAGCGCTCAGAAGGCCGCCATTCAACCGGTGGGATGGATGAGCTGTATAA
AGGTTCTGGGAGCGGGAGTGATGAATTGTATAAGTACCCTTACGATGTGCCCGACTATGCTGGAACCGGG
TCATACCCGTACGACGTACCTGATTACGCCGGGTCAGCGGGCTATCCATATGATGTACCTGATTACTAAT
AAGAATTCTCGACCTCGAGACAAATGGCAGTATTCATCCACAATTTTAAAAGAAAAGGGGGGATTGGGGG
GTACAGTGCAGGGGAAAGAATAGTAGACATAATAGCAACAGACATACAAACTAAAGAATTACAAAAACAA
ATTACAAAAATTCAAAATTTTCGGGTTTATTACAGGGACAGCAGAGATCCACTTTGGCCGCGGCTCGAGG
GGGTTGGGGTTGCGCCTTTTCCAAGGCAGCCCTGGGTTTGCGCAGGGACGCGGCTGCTCTGGGCGTGGTT
CCGGGAAACGCAGCGGCGCCGACCCTGGGTCTCGCACATTCTTCACGTCCGTTCGCAGCGTCACCCGGAT
CTTCGCCGCTACCCTTGTGGGCCCCCCGGCGACGCTTCCTGCTCCGCCCCTAAGTCGGGAAGGTTCCTTG
CGGTTCGCGGCGTGCCGGACGTGACAAACGGAAGCCGCACGTCTCACTAGTACCCTCGCAGACGGACAGC
GCCAGGGAGCAATGGCAGCGCGCCGACCGCGATGGGCTGTGGCCAATAGCGGCTGCTCAGCAGGGCGCGC
CGAGAGCAGCGGCCGGGAAGGGGCGGTGCGGGAGGCGGGGTGTGGGGCGGTAGTGTGGGCCCTGTTCCTG
CCCGCGCGGTGTTCCGCATTCTGCAAGCCTCCGGAGCGCACGTCGGCAGTCGGCTCCCTCGTTGACCGAA
TCACCGACCTCTCTCCCCAGGGGGATCCACCGGAGCTTACCATGACCGAGTACAAGCCCACGGTGCGCCT
CGCCACCCGCGACGACGTCCCCAGGGCCGTACGCACCCTCGCCGCCGCGTTCGCCGACTACCCCGCCACG
CGCCACACCGTCGATCCGGACCGCCACATCGAGCGGGTCACCGAGCTGCAAGAACTCTTCCTCACGCGCG
TCGGGCTCGACATCGGCAAGGTGTGGGTCGCGGACGACGGCGCCGCGGTGGCGGTCTGGACCACGCCGGA
GAGCGTCGAAGCGGGGGCGGTGTTCGCCGAGATCGGCCCGCGCATGGCCGAGTTGAGCGGTTCCCGGCTG
GCCGCGCAGCAACAGATGGAAGGCCTCCTGGCGCCGCACCGGCCCAAGGAGCCCGCGTGGTTCCTGGCCA
CCGTCGGCGTCTCGCCCGACCACCAGGGCAAGGGTCTGGGCAGCGCCGTCGTGCTCCCCGGAGTGGAGGC
GGCCGAGCGCGCCGGGGTGCCCGCCTTCCTGGAGACCTCCGCGCCCCGCAACCTCCCCTTCTACGAGCGG
CTCGGCTTCACCGTCACCGCCGACGTCGAGGTGCCCGAAGGACCGCGCACCTGGTGCATGACCCGCAAGC
CCGGTGCCTGACGCCCGCCCCACGACCCGCAGCGCCCGACCGAAAGGAGCGCACGACCCCATGCATCGGT
ACCTTTAAGACCAATGACTTACAAGGCAGCTGTAGATCTTAGCCACTTTTTAAAAGAAAAGGGGGGACTG
GAAGGGCTAATTCACTCCCAACGAAGACAAGATCTGCTTTTTGCTTGTACTGGGTCTCTCTGGTTAGACC
AGATCTGAGCCTGGGAGCTCTCTGGCTAACTAGGGAACCCACTGCTTAAGCCTCAATAAAGCTTGCCTTG
AGTGCTTCAAGTAGTGTGTGCCCGTCTGTTGTGTGACTCTGGTAACTAGAGATCCCTCAGACCCTTTTAG
TCAGTGTGGAAAATCTCTAGCAGTAGTAGTTCATGTCATCTTATTATTCAGTATTTATAACTTGCAAAGA
AATGAATATCAGAGAGTGAGAGGAACTTGTTTATTGCAGCTTATAATGGTTACAAATAAAGCAATAGCAT
CACAAATTTCACAAATAAAGCATTTTTTTCACTGCATTCTAGTTGTGGTTTGTCCAAACTCATCAATGTA
TCTTATCATGTCTGGCTCTAGCTATCCCGCCCCTAACTCCGCCCATCCCGCCCCTAACTCCGCCCAGTTC
CGCCCATTCTCCGCCCCATGGCTGACTAATTTTTTTTATTTATGCAGAGGCCGAGGCCGCCTCGGCCTCT
GAGCTATTCCAGAAGTAGTGAGGAGGCTTTTTTGGAGGCCTAGGGACGTACCCAATTCGCCCTATAGTGA
GTCGTATTACGCGCGCTCACTGGCCGTCGTTTTACAACGTCGTGACTGGGAAAACCCTGGCGTTACCCAA
CTTAATCGCCTTGCAGCACATCCCCCTTTCGCCAGCTGGCGTAATAGCGAAGAGGCCCGCACCGATCGCC
CTTCCCAACAGTTGCGCAGCCTGAATGGCGAATGGG
[124 nt withheld, positions 7387-7510]
C
[91 nt withheld, positions 7512-7602]
A
[49 nt withheld, positions 7604-7652]
CCTTTGACGTTGGAGTCCACGTTCTTT
[37 nt withheld, positions 7680-7716]
ACCCTATCTCGGTCTATTCTTTTGATTTATAAGGGATTTTGCCGATTTCGGCCTATTGGTTAAAAAATGA
GCTGATTTAACAAAAATTTAACGCGAATTTTAACAAAATATTAACGCTTACAATTTAGGTGGCACTTTTC
GGGGAAATGTGTGCGGAACCCCTATTTGTTTATTTTTCTAAATACATTCAAATATGTATCCGCTCATGAG
ACAATAACCCTGATAAATGCTTCAATAATATTGAAAAAGGAAGAGTATGAGTATTCAACATTTCCGTGTC
GCCCTTATTCCCTTTTTTGCGGCATTTTGCCTTCCTGTTTTTGCTCACCCAGAAACGCTGGTGAAAGTAA
AAGATGCTGAAGATCAGTTGGGTGCACGAGTGGGTTACATCGAACTGGATCTCAACAGCGGTAAGATCCT
TGAGAGTTTTCGCCCCGAAGAACGTTTTCCAATGATGAGCACTTTTAAAGTTCTGCTATGTGGCGCGGTA
TTATCCCGTATTGACGCCGGGCAAGAGCAACTCGGTCGCCGCATACACTATTCTCAGAATGACTTGGTTG
AGTACTCACCAGTCACAGAAAAGCATCTTACGGATGGCATGACAGTAAGAGAATTATGCAGTGCTGCCAT
AACCATGAGTGATAACACTGCGGCCAACTTACTTCTGACAACGATCGGAGGACCGAAGGAGCTAACCGCT
TTTTTGCACAACATGGGGGATCATGTAACTCGCCTTGATCGTTGGGAACCGGAGCTGAATGAAGCCATAC
CAAACGACGAGCGTGACACCACGATGCCTGTAGCAATGGCAACAACGTTGCGCAAACTATTAACTGGCGA
ACTACTTACTCTAGCTTCCCGGCAACAATTAATAGACTGGATGGAGGCGGATAAAGTTGCAGGACCACTT
CTGCGCTCGGCCCTTCCGGCTGGCTGGTTTATTGCTGATAAATCTGGAGCCGGTGAGCGTGGGTCTCGCG
GTATCATTGCAGCACTGGGGCCAGATGGTAAGCCCTCCCGTATCGTAGTTATCTACACGACGGGGAGTCA
GGCAACTATGGATGAACGAAATAGACAGATCGCTGAGATAGGTGCCTCACTGATTAAGCATTGGTAACTG
TCAGACCAAGTTTACTCATATATACTTTAGATTGATTTAAAACTTCATTTTTAATTTAAAAGGATCTAGG
TGAAGATCCTTTTTGATAATCTCATGACCAAAATCCCTTAACGTGAGTTTTCGTTCCACTGAGCGTCAGA
CCCCGTAGAAAAGATCAAAGGATCTTCTTGAGATCCTTTTTTTCTGCGCGTAATCTGCTGCTTGCAAACA
AAAAAACCACCGCTACCAGCGGTGGTTTGTTTGCCGGATCAAGAGCTACCAACTCTTTTTCCGAAGGTAA
CTGGCTTCAGCAGAGCGCAGATACCAAATACTGTTCTTCTAGTGTAGCCGTAGTTAGGCCACCACTTCAA
GAACTCTGTAGCACCGCCTACATACCTCGCTCTGCTAATCCTGTTACCAGTGGCTGCTGCCAGTGGCGAT
AAGTCGTGTCTTACCGGGTTGGACTCAAGACGATAGTTACCGGATAAGGCGCAGCGGTCGGGCTGAACGG
GGGGTTCGTGCACACAGCCCAGCTTGGAGCGAACGACCTACACCGAACTGAGATACCTACAGCGTGAGCT
ATGAGAAAGCGCCACGCTTCCCGAAGGGAGAAAGGCGGACAGGTATCCGGTAAGCGGCAGGGTCGGAACA
GGAGAGCGCACGAGGGAGCTTCCAGGGGGAAACGCCTGGTATCTTTATAGTCCTGTCGGGTTTCGCCACC
TCTGACTTGAGCGTCGATTTTTGTGATGCTCGTCAGGGGGGCGGAGCCTATGGAAAAACGCCAGCAACGC
GGCCTTTTTACGGTTCCTGGCCTTTTGCTGGCCTTTTGCTCACATGTTCTTTCCTGCGTTATCCCCTGAT
TCTGTGGATAACCGTATTACCGCCTTTGAGTGAGCTGATACCGCTCGCCGCAGCCGAACGACCGAGCGCA
GCGAGTCAGTGAGCGAGGAAGCGGAAGAGCGCCCAATACGCAAACCGCCTCTCCCCGCGCGTTGGCCGAT
TCATTAATGCAGCTGGCACGACAGGTTTCCCGACTGGAAAGCGGGCAGTGAGCGCAACGCAATTAATGTG
AGTTAGCTCACTCATTAGGCACCCCAGGCTTTACACTTTATGCTTCCGGCTCGTATGTTGTGTGGAATTG
TGAGCGGATAACAATTTCACACAGGAAACAGCTATGACCATGATTACGCCAAGCGCGCAATTAACCCTCA
CTAAAGGGAACAAAAGCTGGAGCTGCAAGCTTAA
